Addgene plasmid #234996: pStreptagIIx2 Alfatag 3C InsR EABR
Purpose: For production of Extracellular Vesicles (EVs), with the Insulin Receptor Strep-tag II labeled on their surface
Depositing lab: Monica Gonzalez-Magaldi & Daniel Leahy. Depositing organization: University of Texas at Austin. Publication: Structure and organization of full-length Epidermal Growth Factor Receptor in extracellular vesicles by cryo-electron tomography. Gonzalez-Magaldi M, Gullapalli A, Papoulas O, Liu C, Leung AY, Guo L, Brilot A, Marcotte EM, Ke Z, Leahy DJ. bioRxiv [Preprint]. 2024 Nov 28:2024.11.25.625301. doi: 10.1101/2024.11.25.625301. PubMed 39651119.
Backbone
  Vector backbone: pcDNA3.1(+)
  Vector type: Mammalian Expression
Growth in bacteria
  Bacterial resistance: Ampicillin, 100 μg/mL
  Growth temperature: 37°C
  Growth strain: DH5alpha
  Copy number: High Copy
Gene/Insert
  Gene/Insert name: InsR-EABR (alt name: Insulin receptor fused to ESCRT and Alix binding region (EABR))
  Species: H. sapiens (human)
  GenBank ID: PV031342
  Entrez Gene: INSR (a.k.a. CD220, HHF5)
  Tag / fusion protein: 2xStreptag-II, Alfatag, HRV 3C site (N terminal on insert)
  Cloning method: Gibson Cloning
Terms and licenses: Academic/Nonprofit Terms; Industry Terms: Not Available to Industry
How to cite: pStreptagIIx2 Alfatag 3C InsR EABR was a gift from Monica Gonzalez-Magaldi & Daniel Leahy (Addgene plasmid # 234996 ; http://n2t.net/addgene:234996 ; RRID:Addgene_234996)
