[The description below was written by a language model from this plasmid's Addgene catalogue record and pLannotate feature annotations shown in this document.]
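Description:
pStreptagIIx2 Alfatag 3C InsR EABR is a mammalian expression plasmid of about 10 kb built on the pcDNA3.1(+) backbone. It was designed to make cells release extracellular vesicles (EVs) that display the human insulin receptor on their surface. In E. coli it replicates from a high-copy ColE1/pUC-type origin and is selected with ampicillin through the bla gene. An f1 origin is also present. For mammalian cells, an SV40 promoter drives a neomycin phosphotransferase cassette ending in an SV40 poly(A) signal, which would permit G418 selection of stable lines.

The payload is transcribed from the CMV immediate-early enhancer and promoter and terminated by the bGH polyadenylation signal. A T7 promoter from the backbone lies upstream of the coding region. According to the record, the open reading frame begins with two Strep-tag II copies, an ALFA-tag and an HRV 3C protease cleavage site, all N-terminal to human INSR. The automated annotation picks up only one Strep-tag II and does not call the ALFA-tag, probably because of detection limits. This arrangement places the affinity tags on the extracellular side of the receptor, where they are accessible on the vesicle exterior and removable with 3C protease.

Downstream of INSR, the feature table shows a short fragment matching mouse Fcgr2 followed by a fragment of human CEP55. The CEP55 fragment corresponds to the ESCRT- and ALIX-binding region (EABR) named in the record, which recruits the ESCRT budding machinery so that the membrane protein is packaged into released vesicles. The record does not explain the role of the Fcgr2-derived segment. The resulting Strep-tagged EVs suit affinity capture and structural study of the full-length receptor in a native membrane. The associated publication applied cryo-electron tomography in this way to a related receptor.
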