Features (pLannotate 1.2.2; 24 found; start..end, strand, type, name):
     28..80      -  misc_feature   bom (fragment): basis of mobility region from pBR322
    235..614     +  enhancer       CMV enhancer: human cytomegalovirus immediate early enhancer
    615..818     +  promoter       CMV promoter: human cytomegalovirus (CMV) immediate early promoter
    814..847     +  LTR            5' LTR (truncated) (fragment): truncated 5' long terminal repeat (LTR) from HIV-1
    863..881     +  promoter       T7 promoter: promoter for bacteriophage T7 RNA polymerase
   1015..1038    +  CDS            Strep-Tag II: peptide that binds Strep-Tactin®, an engineered form of streptavidin
   1189..1212    +  CDS            HRV 3C site: recognition and cleavage site for human rhinovirus 3C and PreScission proteases
   1237..5265    +  CDS            INSR: INSR_HUMAN - Experimental evidence at protein level: Swiss-Prot protein existence level 1. Receptor tyrosine kinase which mediates the pleiotropic actions of insulin. Binding of insulin leads to phosphorylation of several intracellular substrates, including, insulin receptor substrates (IRS1, 2, 3, 4), SHC, GAB1, CBL and other signaling intermediates. Each of these phosphorylated proteins serve as docking proteins for other signaling proteins that contain Src-homology-2 domains (SH2 domain) that specifically recognize different phosphotyrosine residues, including the p85 regulatory subunit of
   5275..5418    +  CDS            Fcgr2 (fragment): FCGR2_MOUSE - Also known as Fcgr2b, Ly-17. Experimental evidence at protein level: Swiss-Prot protein existence level 1. Receptor for the Fc region of complexed immunoglobulins gamma. Low affinity receptor. Involved in a variety of effector and regulatory functions such as phagocytosis of antigen-antibody complexes from the circulation and modulation of antibody production by B-cells. Isoform IIB1 and isoform IIB1' form caps but fail to mediate endocytosis or phagocytosis. Isoform IIB2 can mediate the endocytosis of soluble immune complexes via clathrin-coated pits. Isoform IIB1 and isoform II
   5431..5604    +  CDS            CEP55 (fragment): CEP55_HUMAN - Also known as C10orf3 From Homo sapiens (Human).
   5651..5875    +  polyA_signal   bGH poly(A) signal: bovine growth hormone polyadenylation signal
   5879..5900    +  promoter       SV40 promoter (fragment): SV40 enhancer and early promoter
   5921..6349    +  rep_origin     f1 ori (sequence partly withheld): f1 bacteriophage origin of replication; arrow indicates direction of (+) strand synthesis
   6363..6692    +  promoter       SV40 promoter: SV40 enhancer and early promoter
   6759..7550    +  CDS            neo: KKA2_KLEPN - Also known as kan, nptII. Experimental evidence at protein level: Swiss-Prot protein existence level 1. Resistance to kanamycin, neomycin, paromomycin, ribostamycin, butirosin and gentamicin B. From Klebsiella pneumoniae.
   7574..7732    +  CDS            ble (fragment): BLE_KLEPN - Experimental evidence at protein level: Swiss-Prot protein existence level 1. Binding protein with a strong affinity to the bleomycin family of antibiotics. Binds to CL990; an antimitotic-antibiotic compound. From Klebsiella pneumoniae.
   7727..7848    +  polyA_signal   SV40 poly(A) signal: SV40 polyadenylation signal
   7921..7937    -  protein_bind   lac operator: The lac repressor binds to the lac operator to inhibit transcription in E. coli. This inhibition can be relieved by adding lactose or isopropyl-β-D-thiogalactopyranoside (IPTG). lac repressor encoded by lacI
   7945..7975    -  promoter       lac promoter: promoter for the E. coli lac operon
   7990..8011    -  protein_bind   CAP binding site: CAP binding activates transcription in the presence of cAMP. E. coli catabolite activator protein
   8024..8116    -  CDS            lacI (fragment): lac repressor; lacI; The lac repressor binds to the lac operator to inhibit transcription in E. coli. This inhibition can be relieved by adding lactose or isopropyl-β-D-thiogalactopyranoside (IPTG).
   8299..8887    -  rep_origin     ori: high-copy-number ColE1/pMB1/pBR322/pUC origin of replication
   9058..9918    -  CDS            AmpR: β-lactamase; bla; confers resistance to ampicillin, carbenicillin, and related antibiotics
   9919..10023   -  promoter       AmpR promoter: bla
>Addgene plasmid #234996 | pStreptagIIx2 Alfatag 3C InsR EABR | addgene full sequence | sequence record 468745 | Addgene NGS Result
GACGGATCGGGAGATCTCCCGATCCCCTATGGTGCACTCTCAGTACAATCTGCTCTGATGCCGCATAGTT
AAGCCAGTATCTGCTCCCTGCTTGTGTGTTGGAGGTCGCTGAGTAGTGCGCGAGCAAAATTTAAGCTACA
ACAAGGCAAGGCTTGACCGACAATTGCATGAAGAATCTGCTTAGGGTTAGGCGTTTTGCGCTGCTTCGCG
ATGTACGGGCCAGATATACGCGTTGACATTGATTATTGACTAGTTATTAATAGTAATCAATTACGGGGTC
ATTAGTTCATAGCCCATATATGGAGTTCCGCGTTACATAACTTACGGTAAATGGCCCGCCTGGCTGACCG
CCCAACGACCCCCGCCCATTGACGTCAATAATGACGTATGTTCCCATAGTAACGCCAATAGGGACTTTCC
ATTGACGTCAATGGGTGGAGTATTTACGGTAAACTGCCCACTTGGCAGTACATCAAGTGTATCATATGCC
AAGTACGCCCCCTATTGACGTCAATGACGGTAAATGGCCCGCCTGGCATTATGCCCAGTACATGACCTTA
TGGGACTTTCCTACTTGGCAGTACATCTACGTATTAGTCATCGCTATTACCATGGTGATGCGGTTTTGGC
AGTACATCAATGGGCGTGGATAGCGGTTTGACTCACGGGGATTTCCAAGTCTCCACCCCATTGACGTCAA
TGGGAGTTTGTTTTGGCACCAAAATCAACGGGACTTTCCAAAATGTCGTAACAACTCCGCCCCATTGACG
CAAATGGGCGGTAGGCGTGTACGGTGGGAGGTCTATATAAGCAGAGCTCTCTGGCTAACTAGAGAACCCA
CTGCTTACTGGCTTATCGAAATTAATACGACTCACTATAGGGAGACCCAAGCTGGCTAGCGCCACCATGG
GCATCCTTCCCAGCCCTGGGATGCCTGCGCTGCTCTCCCTCGTGAGCCTTCTCTCCGTGCTGCTGATGGG
TTGCGTAGCTGAAGGCGGAAGCGGCAGCGGCAGCTGGAGCCACCCGCAGTTCGAAAAGTGGTCCCACCCC
CAGTTTGAAAAGTCTGGCAGCGGAGGCAGCCCCAGCAGACTGGAGGAGGAGCTGAGGAGAAGGCTGACCG
AGCCTGGCAGCGGATCTGGATCCCTGGAAGTCCTCTTCCAGGGACCCTCTGGCTCCGGATCTGGAAGCCT
TGAAGTCCTCTTTCAGGGACCCAGCGGCTCTGGCGGCGGGGGCTCCCACCTGTACCCCGGAGAGGTGTGT
CCCGGCATGGATATCCGGAACAACCTCACTAGGTTGCATGAGCTGGAGAATTGCTCTGTCATCGAAGGAC
ACTTGCAGATACTCTTGATGTTCAAAACGAGGCCCGAAGATTTCCGAGACCTCAGTTTCCCCAAACTCAT
CATGATCACTGATTACTTGCTGCTCTTCCGGGTCTATGGGCTCGAGAGCCTGAAGGACCTGTTCCCCAAC
CTCACGGTCATCCGGGGATCACGACTGTTCTTTAACTACGCGCTGGTCATCTTCGAGATGGTTCACCTCA
AGGAACTCGGCCTCTACAACCTGATGAACATCACCCGGGGTTCTGTCCGCATCGAGAAGAACAATGAGCT
CTGTTACTTGGCCACTATCGACTGGTCCCGTATCCTGGATTCCGTGGAGGATAATTACATCGTGTTGAAC
AAAGATGACAACGAGGAGTGTGGAGACATCTGTCCGGGTACCGCGAAGGGCAAGACCAACTGCCCCGCCA
CCGTCATCAACGGGCAGTTTGTCGAACGATGTTGGACTCATAGTCACTGCCAGAAAGTTTGCCCGACCAT
CTGTAAGTCACACGGCTGCACCGCCGAAGGCCTCTGTTGCCACAGCGAGTGCCTGGGCAACTGTTCTCAG
CCCGACGACCCCACCAAGTGCGTGGCCTGCCGCAACTTCTACCTGGACGGCAGGTGTGTGGAGACCTGCC
CGCCCCCGTACTACCACTTCCAGGACTGGCGCTGTGTGAACTTCAGCTTCTGCCAGGACCTGCACCACAA
ATGCAAGAACTCGCGGAGGCAGGGCTGCCACCAGTACGTCATTCACAACAACAAGTGCATCCCTGAGTGT
CCCTCCGGGTACACGATGAATTCCAGCAACTTGCTGTGCACCCCATGCCTGGGTCCCTGTCCCAAGGTGT
GCCACCTCCTAGAAGGCGAGAAGACCATCGACTCGGTGACGTCTGCCCAGGAGCTCCGAGGATGCACCGT
CATCAACGGGAGTCTGATCATCAACATTCGAGGAGGCAACAATCTGGCAGCTGAGCTAGAAGCCAACCTC
GGCCTCATTGAAGAAATTTCAGGGTATCTAAAAATCCGCCGATCCTACGCTCTGGTGTCACTTTCCTTCT
TCCGGAAGTTACGTCTGATTCGAGGAGAGACCTTGGAAATTGGGAACTACTCCTTCTATGCCTTGGACAA
CCAGAACCTAAGGCAGCTCTGGGACTGGAGCAAACACAACCTCACCATCACTCAGGGGAAACTCTTCTTC
CACTATAACCCCAAACTCTGCTTGTCAGAAATCCACAAGATGGAAGAAGTTTCAGGAACCAAGGGGCGCC
AGGAGAGAAACGACATTGCCCTGAAGACCAATGGGGACCAGGCATCCTGTGAAAATGAGTTACTTAAATT
TTCTTACATTCGGACATCTTTTGACAAGATCTTGCTGAGATGGGAGCCGTACTGGCCCCCCGACTTCCGA
GACCTCTTGGGGTTCATGCTGTTCTACAAAGAGGCCCCTTATCAGAATGTGACGGAGTTCGACGGGCAGG
ATGCATGTGGTTCCAACAGTTGGACGGTGGTAGACATTGACCCACCCCTGAGGTCCAACGACCCCAAATC
ACAGAACCACCCAGGGTGGCTGATGCGGGGTCTCAAGCCCTGGACCCAGTATGCCATCTTTGTGAAGACC
CTGGTCACCTTTTCGGATGAACGCCGGACCTATGGGGCCAAGAGTGACATCATTTATGTCCAGACAGATG
CCACCAACCCCTCTGTGCCCCTGGATCCAATCTCAGTGTCTAACTCATCATCCCAGATTATTCTGAAGTG
GAAACCACCCTCCGACCCCAATGGCAACATCACCCACTACCTGGTTTTCTGGGAGAGGCAGGCGGAAGAC
AGTGAGCTGTTTGAGCTGGATTATTGCCTCAAAGGGCTGAAGCTGCCCTCGAGGACCTGGTCTCCACCAT
TCGAGTCTGAAGATTCTCAGAAGCACAACCAGAGTGAGTATGAGGATTCGGCCGGCGAATGCTGCTCCTG
TCCAAAGACAGACTCTCAGATCCTGAAGGAGCTGGAGGAGTCCTCGTTTAGGAAGACGTTTGAGGATTAC
CTGCACAACGTGGTTTTCGTCCCCAGGCCATCTCGGAAACGCAGGTCCCTTGGCGATGTTGGGAATGTGA
CGGTGGCCGTGCCCACGGTGGCAGCTTTCCCCAACACTTCCTCGACCAGCGTGCCCACGAGTCCGGAGGA
GCACAGGCCTTTTGAGAAGGTGGTGAACAAGGAGTCGCTGGTCATCTCCGGCTTGCGACACTTCACGGGC
TATCGCATCGAGCTGCAGGCTTGCAACCAGGACACCCCTGAGGAACGGTGCAGTGTGGCAGCCTACGTCA
GTGCGAGGACCATGCCTGAAGCCAAGGCTGATGACATTGTTGGCCCTGTGACGCATGAAATCTTTGAGAA
CAACGTCGTCCACTTGATGTGGCAGGAGCCGAAGGAGCCCAATGGTCTGATCGTGCTGTATGAAGTGAGT
TATCGGCGATATGGTGATGAGGAGCTGCATCTCTGCGTCTCCCGCAAGCACTTCGCTCTGGAACGGGGCT
GCAGGCTGCGTGGGCTGTCACCGGGGAACTACAGCGTGCGAATCCGGGCCACCTCCCTTGCGGGCAACGG
CTCTTGGACGGAACCCACCTATTTCTACGTGACAGACTATTTAGACGTCCCGTCAAATATTGCAAAAATT
ATCATCGGCCCCCTCATCTTTGTCTTTCTCTTCAGTGTTGTGATTGGAAGTATTTATCTATTCCTGAGAA
AGAGGCAGCCAGATGGGCCGCTGGGACCGCTTTACGCTTCTTCAAACCCTGAGTATCTCAGTGCCAGTGA
TGTGTTTCCATGCTCTGTGTACGTGCCGGACGAGTGGGAGGTGTCTCGAGAGAAGATCACCCTCCTTCGA
GAGCTGGGGCAGGGCTCCTTCGGCATGGTGTATGAGGGCAATGCCAGGGACATCATCAAGGGTGAGGCAG
AGACCCGCGTGGCGGTGAAGACGGTCAACGAGTCAGCCAGTCTCCGAGAGCGGATTGAGTTCCTCAATGA
GGCCTCGGTCATGAAGGGCTTCACCTGCCATCATGTGGTGCGCCTCCTGGGAGTGGTGTCCAAGGGCCAG
CCCACGCTGGTGGTGATGGAGCTGATGGCTCACGGAGACCTGAAGAGCTACCTCCGTTCTCTGCGGCCAG
AGGCTGAGAATAATCCTGGCCGCCCTCCCCCTACCCTTCAAGAGATGATTCAGATGGCGGCAGAGATTGC
TGACGGGATGGCCTACCTGAACGCCAAGAAGTTTGTGCATCGGGACCTGGCAGCGAGAAACTGCATGGTC
GCCCATGATTTTACTGTCAAAATTGGAGACTTTGGAATGACCAGAGACATCTATGAAACGGATTACTACC
GGAAAGGGGGCAAGGGTCTGCTCCCTGTACGGTGGATGGCACCGGAGTCCCTGAAGGATGGGGTCTTCAC
CACTTCTTCTGACATGTGGTCCTTTGGCGTGGTCCTTTGGGAAATCACCAGCTTGGCAGAACAGCCTTAC
CAAGGCCTGTCTAATGAACAGGTGTTGAAATTTGTCATGGATGGAGGGTATCTGGATCAACCCGACAACT
GTCCAGAGAGAGTCACTGACCTCATGCGCATGTGCTGGCAATTCAACCCCAAGATGAGGCCAACCTTCCT
GGAGATTGTCAACCTGCTCAAGGACGACCTGCACCCCAGCTTTCCAGAGGTGTCGTTCTTCCACAGCGAG
GAGAACAAGGCTCCCGAGAGTGAGGAGCTGGAGATGGAGTTTGAGGACATGGAGAATGTGCCCCTGGACC
GTTCCTCGCACTGTCAGAGGGAGGAGGCGGGGGGCCGGGATGGAGGGTCCTCGCTGGGTTTCAAGCGGAG
CTACGAGGAACACATCCCTTACACACACATGAACGGAGGCAAGAAAAACGGGCGGATTCTGACCTTGCCT
CGGTCCAATCCTTCCAGCGGCCGCGCTTTGCCTGGCAATCCCGATCACAGGGAAATGGGGGAAACTCTCC
CAGAAGAGGTTGGAGAATATCGGCAGCCATCTGGTGGCAGTGTACCTGTGTCTCCGGGTCCGCCCAGTGG
TCTTGAACCCACTAGCTCCTCACCTTACGGCGGCGGCTCCTTTAACAGCTCAATCAACAACATCCACGAA
ATGGAGATTCAGCTGAAGGATGCACTCGAAAAGAATCAACAATGGCTCGTTTACGACCAACAACGCGAGG
TGTACGTGAAAGGATTGCTTGCAAAAATTTTCGAACTGGAAAAGAAAACAGAGACTGCAGCACATAGTCT
TCCTTGACTCGAGTCTAGAGGGCCCGTTTAAACCCGCTGATCAGCCTCGACTGTGCCTTCTAGTTGCCAG
CCATCTGTTGTTTGCCCCTCCCCCGTGCCTTCCTTGACCCTGGAAGGTGCCACTCCCACTGTCCTTTCCT
AATAAAATGAGGAAATTGCATCGCATTGTCTGAGTAGGTGTCATTCTATTCTGGGGGGTGGGGTGGGGCA
GGACAGCAAGGGGGAGGATTGGGAAGACAATAGCAGGCATGCTGGGGATGCGGTGGGCTCTATGGCTTCT
GAGGCGGAAAGAACCAGCTGGGGCTCTAGGGGGTATCCCC
[124 nt withheld, positions 5921-6044]
C
[91 nt withheld, positions 6046-6136]
A
[49 nt withheld, positions 6138-6186]
CCTTTGACGTTGGAGTCCACGTTCTTT
[37 nt withheld, positions 6214-6250]
ACCCTATCTCGGTCTATTCTTTTGATTTATAAGGGATTTTGCCGATTTCGGCCTATTGGTTAAAAAATGA
GCTGATTTAACAAAAATTTAACGCGAATTAATTCTGTGGAATGTGTGTCAGTTAGGGTGTGGAAAGTCCC
CAGGCTCCCCAGCAGGCAGAAGTATGCAAAGCATGCATCTCAATTAGTCAGCAACCAGGTGTGGAAAGTC
CCCAGGCTCCCCAGCAGGCAGAAGTATGCAAAGCATGCATCTCAATTAGTCAGCAACCATAGTCCCGCCC
CTAACTCCGCCCATCCCGCCCCTAACTCCGCCCAGTTCCGCCCATTCTCCGCCCCATGGCTGACTAATTT
TTTTTATTTATGCAGAGGCCGAGGCCGCCTCTGCCTCTGAGCTATTCCAGAAGTAGTGAGGAGGCTTTTT
TGGAGGCCTAGGCTTTTGCAAAAAGCTCCCGGGAGCTTGTATATCCATTTTCGGATCTGATCAAGAGACA
GGATGAGGATCGTTTCGCATGATTGAACAAGATGGATTGCACGCAGGTTCTCCGGCCGCTTGGGTGGAGA
GGCTATTCGGCTATGACTGGGCACAACAGACAATCGGCTGCTCTGATGCCGCCGTGTTCCGGCTGTCAGC
GCAGGGGCGCCCGGTTCTTTTTGTCAAGACCGACCTGTCCGGTGCCCTGAATGAACTGCAGGACGAGGCA
GCGCGGCTATCGTGGCTGGCCACGACGGGCGTTCCTTGCGCAGCTGTGCTCGACGTTGTCACTGAAGCGG
GAAGGGACTGGCTGCTATTGGGCGAAGTGCCGGGGCAGGATCTCCTGTCATCTCACCTTGCTCCTGCCGA
GAAAGTATCCATCATGGCTGATGCAATGCGGCGGCTGCATACGCTTGATCCGGCTACCTGCCCATTCGAC
CACCAAGCGAAACATCGCATCGAGCGAGCACGTACTCGGATGGAAGCCGGTCTTGTCGATCAGGATGATC
TGGACGAAGAGCATCAGGGGCTCGCGCCAGCCGAACTGTTCGCCAGGCTCAAGGCGCGCATGCCCGACGG
CGAGGATCTCGTCGTGACCCATGGCGATGCCTGCTTGCCGAATATCATGGTGGAAAATGGCCGCTTTTCT
GGATTCATCGACTGTGGCCGGCTGGGTGTGGCGGACCGCTATCAGGACATAGCGTTGGCTACCCGTGATA
TTGCTGAAGAGCTTGGCGGCGAATGGGCTGACCGCTTCCTCGTGCTTTACGGTATCGCCGCTCCAGATTC
GCAGCGCATCGCCTTCTATCGCCTTCTTGACGAGTTCTTCTGAGCGGGACTCTGGGGTTCGAAATGACCG
ACCAAGCGACGCCCAACCTGCCATCACGAGATTTCGATTCCACCGCCGCCTTCTATGAAAGGTTGGGCTT
CGGAATCGTTTTCCGGGACGCCGGCTGGATGATCCTCCAGCGCGGGGATCTCATGCTGGAGTTCTTCGCC
CACCCCAACTTGTTTATTGCAGCTTATAATGGTTACAAATAAAGCAATAGCATCACAAATTTCACAAATA
AAGCATTTTTTTCACTGCATTCTAGTTGTGGTTTGTCCAAACTCATCAATGTATCTTATCATGTCTGTAT
ACCGTCGACCTCTAGCTAGAGCTTGGCGTAATCATGGTCATAGCTGTTTCCTGTGTGAAATTGTTATCCG
CTCACAATTCCACACAACATACGAGCCGGAAGCATAAAGTGTAAAGCCTGGGGTGCCTAATGAGTGAGCT
AACTCACATTAATTGCGTTGCGCTCACTGCCCGCTTTCCAGTCGGGAAACCTGTCGTGCCAGCTGCATTA
ATGAATCGGCCAACGCGCGGGGAGAGGCGGTTTGCGTATTGGGCGCTCTTCCGCTTCCTCGCTCACTGAC
TCGCTGCGCTCGGTCGTTCGGCTGCGGCGAGCGGTATCAGCTCACTCAAAGGCGGTAATACGGTTATCCA
CAGAATCAGGGGATAACGCAGGAAAGAACATGTGAGCAAAAGGCCAGCAAAAGGCCAGGAACCGTAAAAA
GGCCGCGTTGCTGGCGTTTTTCCATAGGCTCCGCCCCCCTGACGAGCATCACAAAAATCGACGCTCAAGT
CAGAGGTGGCGAAACCCGACAGGACTATAAAGATACCAGGCGTTTCCCCCTGGAAGCTCCCTCGTGCGCT
CTCCTGTTCCGACCCTGCCGCTTACCGGATACCTGTCCGCCTTTCTCCCTTCGGGAAGCGTGGCGCTTTC
TCATAGCTCACGCTGTAGGTATCTCAGTTCGGTGTAGGTCGTTCGCTCCAAGCTGGGCTGTGTGCACGAA
CCCCCCGTTCAGCCCGACCGCTGCGCCTTATCCGGTAACTATCGTCTTGAGTCCAACCCGGTAAGACACG
ACTTATCGCCACTGGCAGCAGCCACTGGTAACAGGATTAGCAGAGCGAGGTATGTAGGCGGTGCTACAGA
GTTCTTGAAGTGGTGGCCTAACTACGGCTACACTAGAAGAACAGTATTTGGTATCTGCGCTCTGCTGAAG
CCAGTTACCTTCGGAAAAAGAGTTGGTAGCTCTTGATCCGGCAAACAAACCACCGCTGGTAGCGGTGGTT
TTTTTGTTTGCAAGCAGCAGATTACGCGCAGAAAAAAAGGATCTCAAGAAGATCCTTTGATCTTTTCTAC
GGGGTCTGACGCTCAGTGGAACGAAAACTCACGTTAAGGGATTTTGGTCATGAGATTATCAAAAAGGATC
TTCACCTAGATCCTTTTAAATTAAAAATGAAGTTTTAAATCAATCTAAAGTATATATGAGTAAACTTGGT
CTGACAGTTACCAATGCTTAATCAGTGAGGCACCTATCTCAGCGATCTGTCTATTTCGTTCATCCATAGT
TGCCTGACTCCCCGTCGTGTAGATAACTACGATACGGGAGGGCTTACCATCTGGCCCCAGTGCTGCAATG
ATACCGCGAGACCCACGCTCACCGGCTCCAGATTTATCAGCAATAAACCAGCCAGCCGGAAGGGCCGAGC
GCAGAAGTGGTCCTGCAACTTTATCCGCCTCCATCCAGTCTATTAATTGTTGCCGGGAAGCTAGAGTAAG
TAGTTCGCCAGTTAATAGTTTGCGCAACGTTGTTGCCATTGCTACAGGCATCGTGGTGTCACGCTCGTCG
TTTGGTATGGCTTCATTCAGCTCCGGTTCCCAACGATCAAGGCGAGTTACATGATCCCCCATGTTGTGCA
AAAAAGCGGTTAGCTCCTTCGGTCCTCCGATCGTTGTCAGAAGTAAGTTGGCCGCAGTGTTATCACTCAT
GGTTATGGCAGCACTGCATAATTCTCTTACTGTCATGCCATCCGTAAGATGCTTTTCTGTGACTGGTGAG
TACTCAACCAAGTCATTCTGAGAATAGTGTATGCGGCGACCGAGTTGCTCTTGCCCGGCGTCAATACGGG
ATAATACCGCGCCACATAGCAGAACTTTAAAAGTGCTCATCATTGGAAAACGTTCTTCGGGGCGAAAACT
CTCAAGGATCTTACCGCTGTTGAGATCCAGTTCGATGTAACCCACTCGTGCACCCAACTGATCTTCAGCA
TCTTTTACTTTCACCAGCGTTTCTGGGTGAGCAAAAACAGGAAGGCAAAATGCCGCAAAAAAGGGAATAA
GGGCGACACGGAAATGTTGAATACTCATACTCTTCCTTTTTCAATATTATTGAAGCATTTATCAGGGTTA
TTGTCTCATGAGCGGATACATATTTGAATGTATTTAGAAAAATAAACAAATAGGGGTTCCGCGCACATTT
CCCCGAAAAGTGCCACCTGACGTC
